>Addgene plasmid #36204 | pmTurquoise2-ER | addgene full sequence | sequence record 212850 | Addgene NGS Result
TTCTTTCCTGCGTTATCCCCTGATTCTGTGGATAACCGTATTACCGCCATGCATTAGTTATTAATAGTAA
TCAATTACGGGGTCATTAGTTCATAGCCCATATATGGAGTTCCGCGTTACATAACTTACGGTAAATGGCC
CGCCTGGCTGACCGCCCAACGACCCCCGCCCATTGACGTCAATAATGACGTATGTTCCCATAGTAACGCC
AATAGGGACTTTCCATTGACGTCAATGGGTGGAGTATTTACGGTAAACTGCCCACTTGGCAGTACATCAA
GTGTATCATATGCCAAGTACGCCCCCTATTGACGTCAATGACGGTAAATGGCCCGCCTGGCATTATGCCC
AGTACATGACCTTATGGGACTTTCCTACTTGGCAGTACATCTACGTATTAGTCATCGCTATTACCATGGT
GATGCGGTTTTGGCAGTACATCAATGGGCGTGGATAGCGGTTTGACTCACGGGGATTTCCAAGTCTCCAC
CCCATTGACGTCAATGGGAGTTTGTTTTGGCACCAAAATCAACGGGACTTTCCAAAATGTCGTAACAACT
CCGCCCCATTGACGCAAATGGGCGGTAGGCGTGTACGGTGGGAGGTCTATATAAGCAGAGCTGGTTTAGT
GAACCGTCAGATCCGCTAGCGCTACCGGACTCAGATCTCGAGCTCAAGCTTCGAATTCGCCACCATGAGG
TCTTTGCTAATCTTGGTGCTTTGCTTCCTGCCCCTGGCTGCTCTGGGGAAAGTCTTTGGACGATGTGAGC
TGGCAGCGGCTATGAAGCCACCGGTCGCCACCATGGTGAGCAAGGGCGAGGAGCTGTTCACCGGGGTGGT
GCCCATCCTGGTCGAGCTGGACGGCGACGTAAACGGCCACAAGTTCAGCGTGTCCGGCGAGGGCGAGGGC
GATGCCACCTACGGCAAGCTGACCCTGAAGTTCATCTGCACCACCGGCAAGCTGCCCGTGCCCTGGCCCA
CCCTCGTGACCACCCTGTCCTGGGGCGTGCAGTGCTTCGCCCGCTACCCCGACCACATGAAGCAGCACGA
CTTCTTCAAGTCCGCCATGCCCGAAGGCTACGTCCAGGAGCGCACCATCTTCTTCAAGGACGACGGCAAC
TACAAGACCCGCGCCGAGGTGAAGTTCGAGGGCGACACCCTGGTGAACCGCATCGAGCTGAAGGGCATCG
ACTTCAAGGAGGACGGCAACATCCTGGGGCACAAGCTGGAGTACAACTACTTTAGCGACAACGTCTATAT
CACCGCCGACAAGCAGAAGAACGGCATCAAGGCCAACTTCAAGATCCGCCACAACATCGAGGACGGCGGC
GTGCAGCTCGCCGACCACTACCAGCAGAACACCCCCATCGGCGACGGCCCCGTGCTGCTGCCCGACAACC
ACTACCTGAGCACCCAGTCCAAGCTGAGCAAAGACCCCAACGAGAAGCGCGATCACATGGTCCTGCTGGA
GTTCGTGACCGCCGCCGGGATCACTCTCGGCATGGACGAGCTGTACAAGGATGAATTGTAAGCGGCCGCG
ACTCTAGATCATAATCAGCCATACCACATTTGTAGAGGTTTTACTTGCTTTAAAAAACCTCCCACACCTC
CCCCTGAACCTGAAACATAAAATGAATGCAATTGTTGTTGTTAACTTGTTTATTGCAGCTTATAATGGTT
ACAAATAAAGCAATAGCATCACAAATTTCACAAATAAAGCATTTTTTTCACTGCATTCTAGTTGTGGTTT
GTCCAAACTCATCAATGTATCTTAAGGCGTAAATTGTAAGCGTTAATATTTTGTTAAAATTCGCGTTAAA
TTTTTGTTAAATCAGCTCATTTTTTAACCAATAGGCCGAAATCGGCAAAATCCCTTATAAATCAAAAGAA
TAGACCGAGATAGGGT
[37 nt withheld, positions 1907-1943]
AAAGAACGTGGACTCCAACGTCAAAGG
[49 nt withheld, positions 1971-2019]
T
[91 nt withheld, positions 2021-2111]
G
[124 nt withheld, positions 2113-2236]
CAGGTGGCACTTTTCGGGGAAATGTGCGCGGAACCCCTATTTGTTTATTTTTCTAAATACATTCAAATAT
GTATCCGCTCATGAGACAATAACCCTGATAAATGCTTCAATAATATTGAAAAAGGAAGAGTCCTGAGGCG
GAAAGAACCAGCTGTGGAATGTGTGTCAGTTAGGGTGTGGAAAGTCCCCAGGCTCCCCAGCAGGCAGAAG
TATGCAAAGCATGCATCTCAATTAGTCAGCAACCAGGTGTGGAAAGTCCCCAGGCTCCCCAGCAGGCAGA
AGTATGCAAAGCATGCATCTCAATTAGTCAGCAACCATAGTCCCGCCCCTAACTCCGCCCATCCCGCCCC
TAACTCCGCCCAGTTCCGCCCATTCTCCGCCCCATGGCTGACTAATTTTTTTTATTTATGCAGAGGCCGA
GGCCGCCTCGGCCTCTGAGCTATTCCAGAAGTAGTGAGGAGGCTTTTTTGGAGGCCTAGGCTTTTGCAAA
GATCGATCAAGAGACAGGATGAGGATCGTTTCGCATGATTGAACAAGATGGATTGCACGCAGGTTCTCCG
GCCGCTTGGGTGGAGAGGCTATTCGGCTATGACTGGGCACAACAGACAATCGGCTGCTCTGATGCCGCCG
TGTTCCGGCTGTCAGCGCAGGGGCGCCCGGTTCTTTTTGTCAAGACCGACCTGTCCGGTGCCCTGAATGA
ACTGCAAGACGAGGCAGCGCGGCTATCGTGGCTGGCCACGACGGGCGTTCCTTGCGCAGCTGTGCTCGAC
GTTGTCACTGAAGCGGGAAGGGACTGGCTGCTATTGGGCGAAGTGCCGGGGCAGGATCTCCTGTCATCTC
ACCTTGCTCCTGCCGAGAAAGTATCCATCATGGCTGATGCAATGCGGCGGCTGCATACGCTTGATCCGGC
TACCTGCCCATTCGACCACCAAGCGAAACATCGCATCGAGCGAGCACGTACTCGGATGGAAGCCGGTCTT
GTCGATCAGGATGATCTGGACGAAGAGCATCAGGGGCTCGCGCCAGCCGAACTGTTCGCCAGGCTCAAGG
CGAGCATGCCCGACGGCGAGGATCTCGTCGTGACCCATGGCGATGCCTGCTTGCCGAATATCATGGTGGA
AAATGGCCGCTTTTCTGGATTCATCGACTGTGGCCGGCTGGGTGTGGCGGACCGCTATCAGGACATAGCG
TTGGCTACCCGTGATATTGCTGAAGAGCTTGGCGGCGAATGGGCTGACCGCTTCCTCGTGCTTTACGGTA
TCGCCGCTCCCGATTCGCAGCGCATCGCCTTCTATCGCCTTCTTGACGAGTTCTTCTGAGCGGGACTCTG
GGGTTCGAAATGACCGACCAAGCGACGCCCAACCTGCCATCACGAGATTTCGATTCCACCGCCGCCTTCT
ATGAAAGGTTGGGCTTCGGAATCGTTTTCCGGGACGCCGGCTGGATGATCCTCCAGCGCGGGGATCTCAT
GCTGGAGTTCTTCGCCCACCCTAGGGGGAGGCTAACTGAAACACGGAAGGAGACAATACCGGAAGGAACC
CGCGCTATGACGGCAATAAAAAGACAGAATAAAACGCACGGTGTTGGGTCGTTTGTTCATAAACGCGGGG
TTCGGTCCCAGGGCTGGCACTCTGTCGATACCCCACCGAGACCCCATTGGGGCCAATACGCCCGCGTTTC
TTCCTTTTCCCCACCCCACCCCCCAAGTTCGGGTGAAGGCCCAGGGCTCGCAGCCAACGTCGGGGCGGCA
GGCCCTGCCATAGCCTCAGGTTACTCATATATACTTTAGATTGATTTAAAACTTCATTTTTAATTTAAAA
GGATCTAGGTGAAGATCCTTTTTGATAATCTCATGACCAAAATCCCTTAACGTGAGTTTTCGTTCCACTG
AGCGTCAGACCCCGTAGAAAAGATCAAAGGATCTTCTTGAGATCCTTTTTTTCTGCGCGTAATCTGCTGC
TTGCAAACAAAAAAACCACCGCTACCAGCGGTGGTTTGTTTGCCGGATCAAGAGCTACCAACTCTTTTTC
CGAAGGTAACTGGCTTCAGCAGAGCGCAGATACCAAATACTGTTCTTCTAGTGTAGCCGTAGTTAGGCCA
CCACTTCAAGAACTCTGTAGCACCGCCTACATACCTCGCTCTGCTAATCCTGTTACCAGTGGCTGCTGCC
AGTGGCGATAAGTCGTGTCTTACCGGGTTGGACTCAAGACGATAGTTACCGGATAAGGCGCAGCGGTCGG
GCTGAACGGGGGGTTCGTGCACACAGCCCAGCTTGGAGCGAACGACCTACACCGAACTGAGATACCTACA
GCGTGAGCTATGAGAAAGCGCCACGCTTCCCGAAGGGAGAAAGGCGGACAGGTATCCGGTAAGCGGCAGG
GTCGGAACAGGAGAGCGCACGAGGGAGCTTCCAGGGGGAAACGCCTGGTATCTTTATAGTCCTGTCGGGT
TTCGCCACCTCTGACTTGAGCGTCGATTTTTGTGATGCTCGTCAGGGGGGCGGAGCCTATGGAAAAACGC
CAGCAACGCGGCCTTTTTACGGTTCCTGGCCTTTTGCTGGCCTTTTGCTCACATG
Features (pLannotate 1.2.2; 16 found; start..end, strand, type, name):
      1..47      +  rep_origin     RSF ori (fragment): Plasmids containing the RSF 1030 origin of replication can be propagated in E. coli cells that contain additional plasmids with compatible origins.
    115..418     +  enhancer       CMV enhancer: human cytomegalovirus immediate early enhancer
    419..622     +  promoter       CMV promoter: human cytomegalovirus (CMV) immediate early promoter
    645..688     +  misc_feature   MCS (fragment): multiple cloning site
    695..748     +  sig_peptide    lysozyme signal sequence: signal sequence of chicken lysozyme
    803..1519    +  CDS            mTurquoise2: mTurquoise2 is a basic (constitutively fluorescent) cyan fluorescent protein published in 2012, derived from Aequorea victoria. It is reported to be a rapidly-maturing monomer with very low acid sensitivity.
   1547..1630    +  CDS            large T antigen (fragment): large T antigen from SV40 (simian virus 40)
   1653..1774    +  polyA_signal   SV40 poly(A) signal: SV40 polyadenylation signal
   1808..2236    -  rep_origin     f1 ori (sequence partly withheld): f1 bacteriophage origin of replication; arrow indicates direction of (+) strand synthesis
   2263..2367    +  promoter       AmpR promoter: bla
   2369..2726    +  promoter       SV40 promoter: SV40 enhancer and early promoter
   2761..3555    +  CDS            NeoR/KanR: aminoglycoside phosphotransferase from Tn5; aph(3')-II (or nptII); confers resistance to neomycin, kanamycin, and G418 (Geneticin®)
   3576..3728    +  CDS            ble (fragment): BLE_KLEPN - Experimental evidence at protein level: Swiss-Prot protein existence level 1. Binding protein with a strong affinity to the bleomycin family of antibiotics. Binds to CL990; an antimitotic-antibiotic compound. From Klebsiella pneumoniae.
   3787..3834    +  polyA_signal   HSV TK poly(A) signal: herpes simplex virus thymidine kinase polyadenylation signal (Cole and Stacy, 1985)
   3925..3941    -  polyA_signal   bGH poly(A) signal (fragment): bovine growth hormone polyadenylation signal
   4163..4751    +  rep_origin     ori: high-copy-number ColE1/pMB1/pBR322/pUC origin of replication
