[The description below was written by a language model from this plasmid's Addgene catalogue record and pLannotate feature annotations shown in this document.]
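Description:
pmTurquoise2-ER is a mammalian expression plasmid of about 4.8 kb that produces an endoplasmic reticulum-targeted version of the cyan fluorescent protein mTurquoise2. The catalogue does not name the backbone. The annotated features nonetheless show a familiar layout: a high-copy ColE1/pUC-type origin for propagation in E. coli, an f1 phage origin, and a single NeoR/KanR gene (Tn5 aminoglycoside phosphotransferase). This gene sits behind both a bacterial bla promoter and the SV40 enhancer/early promoter and ends with an HSV TK polyadenylation signal. That arrangement gives kanamycin resistance in bacteria and could permit G418 selection in mammalian cells. The short hits annotated as fragments of an RSF origin, ble, SV40 large T antigen and the bGH poly(A) signal are probably vector remnants or chance matches, not functional parts.

The expression cassette is driven by the human CMV immediate-early enhancer and promoter. Downstream of a partial multiple cloning site lies the chicken lysozyme signal sequence, which directs the nascent protein into the ER lumen, followed by the mTurquoise2 coding sequence and an SV40 poly(A) signal. The feature table does not annotate an ER retention motif, so how the protein is retained in the ER is not stated in the record. The plasmid was derived from an ER-tdTomato construct, and the fluorescent protein is flanked by intact AgeI and BsrGI sites, consistent with a swap of the fluorophore. mTurquoise2 is a bright, monomeric, rapidly maturing and acid-insensitive Aequorea-derived cyan protein. The construct is intended for visualizing the ER in living cells and as an organelle marker in colocalization experiments.
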