Addgene plasmid #36204: pmTurquoise2-ER
Purpose: In vivo visualization of the endoplasmic reticulum (can be used for colocalization studies)
Depositing lab: Dorus Gadella. Depositing organization: University of Amsterdam. Publication: Structure-guided evolution of cyan fluorescent proteins towards a quantum yield of 93%. Goedhart J, von Stetten D, Noirclerc-Savoye M, Lelimousin M, Joosen L, Hink MA, van Weeren L, Gadella TW Jr, Royant A. Nat Commun. 2012 Mar 20;3:751. doi: 10.1038/ncomms1738. PubMed 22434194.
Backbone
  Vector backbone: ???
  Vector type: Mammalian Expression
Growth in bacteria
  Bacterial resistance: Kanamycin, 50 μg/mL
  Growth temperature: 37°C
  Growth strain: DH5alpha
  Copy number: High Copy
Gene/Insert
  Gene/Insert name: ER-mTurquoise2
  Species: Synthetic
  Promoter: CMV
  Tag / fusion protein: mTurquoise2
  Cloning method: Restriction Enzyme; 5′ cloning site AgeI (not destroyed); 3′ cloning site BsrGI (not destroyed)
  Sequencing primers: 5′ AGGTCTATATAAGCAGAGC; 3′ TCTACAAATGTGGTATGGC
Resource information
  A portion of this plasmid was derived from a plasmid made by: The plasmid is based on ER-tdTomato, received from E.Snapp (Albert Einstein College of Medicine).
Terms and licenses: Academic/Nonprofit Terms; Industry Terms: Not Available to Industry
How to cite: pmTurquoise2-ER was a gift from Dorus Gadella (Addgene plasmid # 36204 ; http://n2t.net/addgene:36204 ; RRID:Addgene_36204)
