>Addgene plasmid #36204 | pmTurquoise2-ER | depositor partial sequence | sequence record 45647 | pmTurquoise2-ER sequence 1753 bps
CAAAATGTCGTAACAACTCCGCCCCATTGACGCAAATGGGCGGTAGGCGTGTACGGTGGGAGGTCTATAT
AAGCAGAGCTGGTTTAGTGAACCGTCAGATCCGCTAGCGCTACCGGACTCAGATCTCGAGCTCAAGCTTC
GAATTCGCCACCATGAGGTCTTTGCTAATCTTGGTGCTTTGCTTCCTGCCCCTGGCTGCTCTGGGGAAAG
TCTTTGGACGATGTGAGCTGGCAGCGGCTATGAAGCCACCGGTCGCCACCATGGTGAGCAAGGGCGAGGA
GCTGTTCACCGGGGTGGTGCCCATCCTGGTCGAGCTGGACGGCGACGTAAACGGCCACAAGTTCAGCGTG
TCCGGCGAGGGCGAGGGCGATGCCACCTACGGCAAGCTGACCCTGAAGTTCATCTGCACCACCGGCAAGC
TGCCCGTGCCCTGGCCCACCCTCGTGACCACCCTGTCCTGGGGCGTGCAGTGCTTCGCCCGCTACCCCGA
CCACATGAAGCAGCACGACTTCTTCAAGTCCGCCATGCCCGAAGGCTACGTCCAGGAGCGCACCATCTTC
TTCAAGGACGACGGCAACTACAAGACCCGCGCCGAGGTGAAGTTCGAGGGCGACACCCTGGTGAACCGCA
TCGAGCTGAAGGGCATCGACTTCAAGGAGGACGGCAACATCCTGGGGCACAAGCTGGAGTACAACTACTT
TAGCGACAACGTCTATATCACCGCCGACAAGCAGAAGAACGGCATCAAGGCCAACTTCAAGATCCGCCAC
AACATCGAGGACGGCGGCGTGCAGCTCGCCGACCACTACCAGCAGAACACCCCCATCGGCGACGGCCCCG
TGCTGCTGCCCGACAACCACTACCTGAGCACCCAGTCCAAGCTGAGCAAAGACCCCAACGAGAAGCGCGA
TCACATGGTCCTGCTGGAGTTCGTGACCGCCGCCGGGATCACTCTCGGCATGGACGAGCTGTACAAGGAT
GAATTGTAAGCGGCCGCGACTCTAGATCATAATCAGCCATACCACATTTGTAGAGGTTTTACTTGCTTTA
AAAAACCTCCCACACCTCCCCCTGAACCTGAAACATAAAATGAATGCAATTGTTGTTGTTAACTTGTTTA
TTGCAGCTTATAATGGTTACAAATAAAGCAATAGCATCACAAATTTCACAAATAAAGCATTTTTTTCACT
GCATTCTAGTTGTGGTTTGTCCAAACTCATCAATGTATCTTAAGGCGTAAATTGTAAGCGTTAATATTTT
GTTAAAATTCGCGTTAAATTTTTGTTAAATCAGCTCATTTTTTAACCAATAGGCCGAAATCGGCAAAATC
CCTTATAAATCAAAAGAATAGACCGAGATAGGGT
[37 nt withheld, positions 1365-1401]
AAAGAACGTGGACTCCAACGTCAAAGG
[49 nt withheld, positions 1429-1477]
T
[91 nt withheld, positions 1479-1569]
G
[124 nt withheld, positions 1571-1694]
CAGGTGGCACTTTTCGGGGAAATGTGCGCGGAACCCCTATTTGTTTATTTTTCTAAATA
