>Addgene plasmid #36204 | pmTurquoise2-ER | addgene partial sequence | sequence record 91364 | F1ori-R 5'-AGGGAAGAAAGCGAAAGGAG-3'
[61 nt withheld, positions 1-61]
CAGGTGGCACTTTTCGGGGAAATGTGCGCGGAACCCCTATTTGTTTATTTTTCTAAATACATTCAAATAT
GTATCCGCTCATGAGACAATAACCCTGATAAATGCTTCAATAATATTGAAAAAGGAAGAGTCCTGAGGCG
GAAAGAACCAGCTGTGGAATGTGTGTCAGTTAGGGTGTGGAAAGTCCCCAGGCTCCCCAGCAGGCAGAAG
TATGCAAAGCATGCATCTCAATTAGTCAGCAACCAGGTGTGGAAAGTCCCCAGGCTCCCCAGCAGGCAGA
AGTATGCAAAGCATGCATCTCAATTAGTCAGCAACCATAGTCCCGCCCCTAACTCCGCCCATCCCGCCCC
TAACTCCGCCCAGTTCCGCCCATTCTCCGCCCCATGGCTGACTAATTTTTTTTATTTATGCAGAGGCCGA
GGCCGCCTCGGCCTCTGAGCTATTCCAGAAGTAGTGAGGAGGCTTTTTTGGAGGCCTAGGCTTTTGCAAA
GATCGATCAAGAGACAGGATGAGGATCGTTTCGCATGATTGAACAAGATGGATTGCACGCAGGTTCTCCG
GCCGCTTGGGTGGAGAGGCTATTCGGCTATGACTGGGCACAACAGACAATCGGCTGCTCTGATGCCGCCG
TGTTCCGGCTGTCAGCGCAGGGGCGCCCGGTTCTTTTTGTCAAGACCGACCTGTCCGGTGCCCTGAATGA
ACTGCAAGACGAGGCAGCGCGGCTATCGTGGCTGGCCACGACGGGCGTTCCTTGCGCAGCTGTGCTCGAC
GTTGTCACTGAAGCGGGAAGGGACTGGCTGCTATTGGGCGAAGTGCCGGGGCAGGATCTCCTGTCATCTC
ACCTTGCTCCTGCCGAGAAAGTATCCATCATGGCTGATGCAATGCGGCGGC
