>Addgene plasmid #36204 | pmTurquoise2-ER | addgene partial sequence | sequence record 91370 | CMV-F 5'-CGCAAATGGGCGGTAGGCGTG-3'
TTAGCAGAGCTGGTTTAGTGAACCGTCAGATCCGCTAGCGCTACCGGACTCAGATCTCGAGCTCAAGCTT
CGAATTCGCCACCATGAGGTCTTTGCTAATCTTGGTGCTTTGCTTCCTGCCCCTGGCTGCTCTGGGGAAA
GTCTTTGGACGATGTGAGCTGGCAGCGGCTATGAAGCCACCGGTCGCCACCATGGTGAGCAAGGGCGAGG
AGCTGTTCACCGGGGTGGTGCCCATCCTGGTCGAGCTGGACGGCGACGTAAACGGCCACAAGTTCAGCGT
GTCCGGCGAGGGCGAGGGCGATGCCACCTACGGCAAGCTGACCCTGAAGTTCATCTGCACCACCGGCAAG
CTGCCCGTGCCCTGGCCCACCCTCGTGACCACCCTGTCCTGGGGCGTGCAGTGCTTCGCCCGCTACCCCG
ACCACATGAAGCAGCACGACTTCTTCAAGTCCGCCATGCCCGAAGGCTACGTCCAGGAGCGCACCATCTT
CTTCAAGGACGACGGCAACTACAAGACCCGCGCCGAGGTGAAGTTCGAGGGCGACACCCTGGTGAACCGC
ATCGAGCTGAAGGGCATCGACTTCAAGGAGGACGGCAACATCCTGGGGCACAAGCTGGAGTACAACTACT
TTAGCGACAACGTCTATATCACCGCCGACAAGCAGAAGAACGGCATCAAGGCCAACTTCAAGATCCGCCA
CAACATCGAGGACGGCGGCGTGCAGCTCGCCGACCACTACCAGCAGAACACCCCCATCGGCGACGGCCCC
GTGCTGCTGCCCGACAACCACTACCTGAGCACCCAGTCCAAGCTGAGCAAAGACCCCAACGAGAAGCGCG
ATCACATGGTCCTGCTGGAGTTCGTGACCGCCGCCGGGATCACTCTCGGCA
